Addgene plasmid #183137: 1056K
Purpose: Plasmid supports expression of 2 gRNAs targeting D.suzukii sxl, and 1 gRNA targeting D.suzukii bTub,Opie-mVenus tagged, and can be integrated with pBac.
Depositing lab: Omar Akbari. Depositing organization: University of California, San Diego (UCSD). Publication: Precision Guided Sterile Males Suppress Populations of an Invasive Crop Pest. Kandul NP, Liu J, Buchman A, Shriner IC, Corder RM, Warsinger-Pepe N, Yang T, Yadav AK, Scott MJ, Marshall JM, Akbari OS. GEN Biotechnology (2022) 1:4, 372-385 10.1089/genbio.2022.0019.
Backbone
  Vector backbone: pBac
  Total vector size (bp): 10983
  Vector type: Insect Expression, CRISPR
Growth in bacteria
  Bacterial resistance: Ampicillin, 100 μg/mL
  Growth temperature: 37°C
  Growth strain: DH5alpha
  Copy number: High Copy
Gene/Insert
  Gene/Insert name: U6.3-gRNAs[sxl, bTub]
  gRNA/shRNA sequence: GATTGTCAACTACTTGCCCC GGCGGCAGCGGCGGGAATGG gcctcggggtctaaagatgt
  Species: D. melanogaster (fly); D.suzukii
Terms and licenses: Academic/Nonprofit Terms; Industry Terms: Not Available to Industry
How to cite: 1056K was a gift from Omar Akbari (Addgene plasmid # 183137 ; http://n2t.net/addgene:183137 ; RRID:Addgene_183137)
