[The description below was written by a language model from this plasmid's Addgene catalogue record and pLannotate feature annotations shown in this document.]
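Description:
1056K is a piggyBac (pBac) transformation plasmid of about 11 kb, classed as an insect expression and CRISPR vector. It is designed to place a multiplexed guide RNA cassette into the germline of the spotted-wing fruit fly, Drosophila suzukii. In E. coli it is maintained as a high-copy plasmid through a ColE1/pUC-type origin and is selected with ampicillin via the β-lactamase gene. The annotation also detects pUC-derived remnants (lacZα, lac promoter/operator and MCS fragments) and short AcMNPV FP25 and LEF-9 fragments. These baculoviral pieces flank the cargo region and are typical of the genomic context from which piggyBac was originally cloned. The transposon terminal repeats themselves are not annotated in the feature table, and no transposase is recorded, so integration presumably relies on a transposase supplied separately.

The payload consists of three independent guide expression units, each pairing a Drosophila U6-3 RNA polymerase III promoter with a Streptococcus pyogenes Cas9 gRNA scaffold. According to the record, two guides target D. suzukii sxl (Sex-lethal) and one targets bTub (β-tubulin). Between the first and second units sits a transformation marker in which the baculoviral OpIE-2 immediate-early promoter drives mVenus, terminated by an SV40 polyadenylation signal, so that transgenic insects can be identified by yellow fluorescence. No Cas9 is encoded, so the guides act only when combined with a separate Cas9 source, such as a Cas9-expressing line.

The associated publication concerns precision guided sterile males for suppressing this invasive crop pest. This is consistent with using a gRNA line made from the plasmid to disrupt a female-development gene and a male-fertility gene at the same time.
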