Features (pLannotate 1.2.2; 26 found; start..end, strand, type, name):
     95..683     -  rep_origin     ori: high-copy-number ColE1/pMB1/pBR322/pUC origin of replication
    854..1714    -  CDS            AmpR: β-lactamase; bla; confers resistance to ampicillin, carbenicillin, and related antibiotics
   1715..1819    -  promoter       AmpR promoter: bla
   1914..1949    +  CDS            rop (fragment): Rop protein, which maintains plasmids at low copy number; rop
   2051..2150    +  misc_feature   bom (fragment): basis of mobility region from pBR322
   2156..2310    -  CDS            lacZα (fragment): LacZα fragment of β-galactosidase; lacZ fragment
   2314..2781    -  CDS            LEF-9 (fragment): LEF9_NPVAC - Experimental evidence at protein level: Swiss-Prot protein existence level 1. Component of the viral DNA-dependent RNA polymerase which is composed of four equimolar subunits of LEF-4, LEF-8, LEF-9, and p47. Plays an essential role in late and very late gene expression. From Autographa californica nuclear polyhedrosis virus (AcMNPV).
   2808..3011    +  CDS            FP (fragment): FP25_NPVAC - Experimental evidence at protein level: Swiss-Prot protein existence level 1. From Autographa californica nuclear polyhedrosis virus (AcMNPV).
   5071..5490    +  promoter       dU6-3 promoter: RNA polymerase III promoter for Drosophila U6-3 snRNA (Port et al., 2014)
   5511..5586    +  misc_RNA       gRNA scaffold: guide RNA scaffold for the Streptococcus pyogenes CRISPR/Cas9 system
   5829..6289    +  promoter       OpIE-2 promoter (fragment): immediate-early gene 2 from the Orgyia pseudotsugata multicapsid nucleopolyhedrovirus; strong constitutive baculovirus promoter for insect cell expression
   6303..6368    +  CDS            IE2 (fragment): VIE2_NPVOP - Protein inferred from homology: Swiss-Prot protein existence level 3. RING-finger E3 ubiquitin ligase that plays an important regulatory role during the initial stages of infection. Migrates to specific nuclear foci early in infection supposely to prepare the sites for viral replication by targeting and ubiquitinating host proteins. From Orgyia pseudotsugata multicapsid polyhedrosis virus (OpMNPV).
   6375..7094    +  CDS            mVenus: Venus YFP with monomerizing A206K mutation (Nagai et al., 2002; Kremers et al., 2006) mammalian codon-optimized
   7107..7190    +  CDS            large T antigen (fragment): large T antigen from SV40 (simian virus 40)
   7213..7334    +  polyA_signal   SV40 poly(A) signal: SV40 polyadenylation signal
   7348..7767    +  promoter       dU6-3 promoter: RNA polymerase III promoter for Drosophila U6-3 snRNA (Port et al., 2014)
   7788..7863    +  misc_RNA       gRNA scaffold: guide RNA scaffold for the Streptococcus pyogenes CRISPR/Cas9 system
   9064..9483    +  promoter       dU6-3 promoter: RNA polymerase III promoter for Drosophila U6-3 snRNA (Port et al., 2014)
   9504..9579    +  misc_RNA       gRNA scaffold: guide RNA scaffold for the Streptococcus pyogenes CRISPR/Cas9 system
  10511..10651   +  CDS            FP (fragment): FP25_NPVAC - Experimental evidence at protein level: Swiss-Prot protein existence level 1. From Autographa californica nuclear polyhedrosis virus (AcMNPV).
  10644..10682   -  misc_feature   MCS (fragment): pUC18/19 multiple cloning site
  10713..10735   -  protein_bind   lac operator (fragment): The lac repressor binds to the lac operator to inhibit transcription in E. coli. This inhibition can be relieved by adding lactose or isopropyl-β-D-thiogalactopyranoside (IPTG). lac repressor encoded by lacI
  10739..10769   -  promoter       lac promoter: promoter for the E. coli lac operon
  10784..10805   -  protein_bind   CAP binding site: CAP binding activates transcription in the presence of cAMP. E. coli catabolite activator protein
  10818..10910   -  CDS            lacI (fragment): lac repressor; lacI; The lac repressor binds to the lac operator to inhibit transcription in E. coli. This inhibition can be relieved by adding lactose or isopropyl-β-D-thiogalactopyranoside (IPTG).
  10912..10998   -  rep_origin     RSF ori (fragment): Plasmids containing the RSF 1030 origin of replication can be propagated in E. coli cells that contain additional plasmids with compatible origins.
>Addgene plasmid #183137 | 1056K | addgene full sequence | sequence record 362101 | Addgene NGS Result
TATCCACAGAATCAGGGGATAACGCAGGAAAGAACATGTGAGCAAAAGGCCAGCAAAAGGCCAGGAACCG
TAAAAAGGCCGCGTTGCTGGCGTTTTTCCATAGGCTCCGCCCCCCTGACGAGCATCACAAAAATCGACGC
TCAAGTCAGAGGTGGCGAAACCCGACAGGACTATAAAGATACCAGGCGTTTCCCCCTGGAAGCTCCCTCG
TGCGCTCTCCTGTTCCGACCCTGCCGCTTACCGGATACCTGTCCGCCTTTCTCCCTTCGGGAAGCGTGGC
GCTTTCTCATAGCTCACGCTGTAGGTATCTCAGTTCGGTGTAGGTCGTTCGCTCCAAGCTGGGCTGTGTG
CACGAACCCCCCGTTCAGCCCGACCGCTGCGCCTTATCCGGTAACTATCGTCTTGAGTCCAACCCGGTAA
GACACGACTTATCGCCACTGGCAGCAGCCACTGGTAACAGGATTAGCAGAGCGAGGTATGTAGGCGGTGC
TACAGAGTTCTTGAAGTGGTGGCCTAACTACGGCTACACTAGAAGAACAGTATTTGGTATCTGCGCTCTG
CTGAAGCCAGTTACCTTCGGAAAAAGAGTTGGTAGCTCTTGATCCGGCAAACAAACCACCGCTGGTAGCG
GTGGTTTTTTTGTTTGCAAGCAGCAGATTACGCGCAGAAAAAAAGGATCTCAAGAAGATCCTTTGATCTT
TTCTACGGGGTCTGACGCTCAGTGGAACGAAAACTCACGTTAAGGGATTTTGGTCATGAGATTATCAAAA
AGGATCTTCACCTAGATCCTTTTAAATTAAAAATGAAGTTTTAAATCAATCTAAAGTATATATGAGTAAA
CTTGGTCTGACAGTTACCAATGCTTAATCAGTGAGGCACCTATCTCAGCGATCTGTCTATTTCGTTCATC
CATAGTTGCCTGACTCCCCGTCGTGTAGATAACTACGATACGGGAGGGCTTACCATCTGGCCCCAGTGCT
GCAATGATACCGCGAGACCCACGCTCACCGGCTCCAGATTTATCAGCAATAAACCAGCCAGCCGGAAGGG
CCGAGCGCAGAAGTGGTCCTGCAACTTTATCCGCCTCCATCCAGTCTATTAATTGTTGCCGGGAAGCTAG
AGTAAGTAGTTCGCCAGTTAATAGTTTGCGCAACGTTGTTGCCATTGCTACAGGCATCGTGGTGTCACGC
TCGTCGTTTGGTATGGCTTCATTCAGCTCCGGTTCCCAACGATCAAGGCGAGTTACATGATCCCCCATGT
TGTGCAAAAAAGCGGTTAGCTCCTTCGGTCCTCCGATCGTTGTCAGAAGTAAGTTGGCCGCAGTGTTATC
ACTCATGGTTATGGCAGCACTGCATAATTCTCTTACTGTCATGCCATCCGTAAGATGCTTTTCTGTGACT
GGTGAGTACTCAACCAAGTCATTCTGAGAATAGTGTATGCGGCGACCGAGTTGCTCTTGCCCGGCGTCAA
TACGGGATAATACCGCGCCACATAGCAGAACTTTAAAAGTGCTCATCATTGGAAAACGTTCTTCGGGGCG
AAAACTCTCAAGGATCTTACCGCTGTTGAGATCCAGTTCGATGTAACCCACTCGTGCACCCAACTGATCT
TCAGCATCTTTTACTTTCACCAGCGTTTCTGGGTGAGCAAAAACAGGAAGGCAAAATGCCGCAAAAAAGG
GAATAAGGGCGACACGGAAATGTTGAATACTCATACTCTTCCTTTTTCAATATTATTGAAGCATTTATCA
GGGTTATTGTCTCATGAGCGGATACATATTTGAATGTATTTAGAAAAATAAACAAATAGGGGTTCCGCGC
ACATTTCCCCGAAAAGTGCCACCTGACGTCTAAGAAACCATTATTATCATGACATTAACCTATAAAAATA
GGCGTATCACGAGGCCCTTTCGTCTCGCGCGTTTCGGTGATGACGGTGAAAACCTCTGACACATGCAGCT
CCCGGAGACGGTCACAGCTTGTCTGTAAGCGGATGCCGGGAGCAGACAAGCCCGTCAGGGCGCGTCAGCG
GGTGTTGGCGGGTGTCGGGGCTGGCTTAACTATGCGGCATCAGAGCAGATTGTACTGAGAGTGCACCATA
TGCGGTGTGAAATACCGCACAGATGCGTAAGGAGAAAATACCGCATCAGGCGCCATTCGCCATTCAGGCT
GCGCAACTGTTGGGAAGGGCGATCGGTGCGGGCCTCTTCGCTATTACGCCAGCTGGCGAAAGGGGGATGT
GCTGCAAGGCGATTAAGTTGGGTAACGCCAGGGTTTTCCCAGTCACGACGTTGTAAAACGACGGCCAGTG
CCAAGCTTTGTTTAAAAATATAACAAAATTGTGATCCCACAAAATGAAGTGGGGCAAAATCAAATAATTA
ATAGTGTCCGTAAACTTGTTGGTCTTCAACTTTTTGAGGAACACGTTGGACGGCAAATCCGTGACTATAA
CACAAGTTGATTTAATAATTTTAGCCAACACGTCGGGCTGCGTGTTTTTTGCCGACGCGTCTGTGTACAC
GTTGATTAACTGGTCGATTAAACTGTTGAAATAATTTAATTTTTGGTTCTTCTTTAAATCTGTGATGAAA
TTTTTTAAAATAACTTTAAATTCTTCATTGGTAAAAAATGCCACGTTTTGCAACTTGTGAGGGTCTAATA
TGAGGTCAAACTCAGTAGGAGTTTTATCCAAAAAAGAAAACATGATTACGTCTGTACACGAACGCGTATT
AACGCAGAGTGCAAAGTATAAGAGGGTTAAAAAATATATTTTACGCACCATATACGCATCGGGTTGATAT
CGTTAATATGGATCAATTTGAACAGTTGATTAACGTGTCTCTGCTCAAGTCTTTGATCAAAACGCAAATC
GACGAAAATGTGTCGGACAATATCAAGTCGATGAGCGAAAAACTAAAAAGGCTAGAATACGACAATCTCA
CAGACAGCGTTGAGATATACGGTATTCACGACAGCAGGCTGAATAATAAAAAAATTAGAAACTATTATTT
AACCCTAGAAAGATAATCATATTGTGACGTACGTTAAAGATAATCATGCGTAAAATTGACGCATGTGTTT
TATCGGTCTGTATATCGAGGTTTATTTATTAATTTGAATAGATATTAAGTTTTATTATATTTACACTTAC
ATACTAATAATAAATTCAACAAACAATTTATTTATGTTTATTTATTTATTAAAAAAAAACAAAAACTCAA
AATTTCTTCTATAAAGTAACAAAACTTTTAAACATTCTCTCTTTTACAAAAATAAACTTATTTTGTACTT
TAAAAACAGTCATGTTGTATTATAAAATAAGTAATTAGCTTAACTTATACATAATAGAAACAAATTATAC
TTATTAGTCAGTCAGAAACAACTTTGGCACATATCAATATTATGCTCTCGACAAATAACTTTTTTGCATT
TTTTGCACGATGCATTTGCCTTTCGCCTTATTTTAGAGGGGCAGTAAGTACAGTAAGTACGTTTTTTCAT
TACTGGCTCTTCAGTACTGTCATCTGATGTACCAGGCACTTCATTTGGCAAAATATTAGAGATATTATCG
CGCAAATATCTCTTCAAAGTAGGAGCTTCTAAACGCTTACGCATAAACGATGACGTCAGGCTCATGTAAA
GGTTTCTCATAAATTTTTTGCGACTTTGAACCTTTTCTCCCTTGCTACTGACATTATGGCTGTATATAAT
AAAAGAATTTATGCAGGCAATGTTTATCATTCCGTACAATAATGCCATAGGCCACCTATTCGTCTTCCTA
CTGCAGGTCATCACAGAACACATTTGGTCTAGCGTGTCCACTCCGCCTTTAGTTTGATTATAATACATAA
CCATTTGCGGTTTACCGGTACTTTCGTTGATAGAAGCATCCTCATCACAAGATGATAATAAGTATACCAT
CTTAGCTGGCTTCGGTTTATATGAGACGAGAGTAAGGGGTCCGTCAAAACAAAACATCGATGTTCCCACT
GGCCTGGAGCGACTGTTTTTCAGTACTTCCGGTATCTCGCGTTTGTTTGATCGCACGGTTCCCACAATGG
TTAATTCGAGCTCGCCCGGGGTTTAAACACCCGTACTTTAAGTTATCCTGATTTGGAAAAAAATTTTAAC
ATTTGAAGTTTTTATTGTTTAGAAAATTCAATGGAGTCGCCCCACATATGGGACAGGGTTGGCTTTATCT
GGTGCCTGTCAGTGTGTTTAATACTTTTCCATCTATTACTGTCAAGTATAAACTAAAGTTTATATAGACC
GTTTTCCCATTTTCATAAACAAATTTGGAAGACTGCAAAATCTTATTTTGCTTCTCCAAGTTTGTATGCT
CCTTTATTAAGCATTCCTTTGTTTCCTTTATGAATTTCAACTTTAGAGACCTGCAGAACCTGATAGATTG
TGGAAATCAATTGTTCCATAGTATATTTCCGCTAGAATCAATCATTCGTAAAGGAGTTTCTGCTGTGGCG
AATATACTGCCATCGACATCACACTTCTGTGGACCTGCAAATCCCTGTTTGTAGTTCGAATGACCTGAGC
TTCCATCGTATCCATAACTAAGTAGAAGTTCGGCGATTAAAAATGTTGTCCCTTGATCTTTCCTTATTTT
CTAAACAACTTTTTTTTGTAAAGTTAAAATCCGGCCAGCTGTGTGGTTAAGCAAACTTAGCAAAGGCACT
TCTGCTTTTGTGTCATTCGTTCTTTTTGTTTGCAACTTCGTAGTACGAGGAAAAAGGTTGTTTTTCGTTT
GATCTCTAATTGAGATATTTTGTTGCTTGGTTAAATTTTGATCTTAAAGAACAGCTAGTGCGTCGTTAAA
TAGTATTTTCTCCAATTTCGCGAGGGGCTGACTTATTAAGGTGTGCATGCTCTTGGCTTTTTCAGGGCAG
ATAGCAAACAGTTTTATAATACATGCCAGATCTGATTTACTGCCCTTACGCGCAGCCGCACTAGCTGAAT
TTATTAATAATTTAATATTTCCAGCCGTGGATTTGATCAAATTTTAAGCTGCTCTTCTCTGAGCCCTTGC
TCTCGACAACAAATAAGGCAATGCGGCCGCTTTTTGCTCACCTGTGATTGCTCCTACTCAAATACAAAAA
CATCAAATTTTCTGTCAATAAAGCATATTTATTTATATTTATTTTACAGGAAAGAATTCCTTTTAAAGTG
TATTTTAACCTATAATGAAAAACGATTAAAAAAAATACATAAAATAATTCGAAAATTTTTGAATAGCCCA
GGTTGATAAAAATTCATTTCATACGTTTTATAACTTATGCCCCTAAGTATTTTTTGACCATAGTGTTTCA
ATTCTACATTAATTTTACAGAGTAGAATGAAACGCCACCTACTCAGCCAAGAGGCGAAAAGGTTAGCTCG
CCAAGCAGAGAGGGCGCCAGTGCTCACTACTTTTTATAATTCTCAACTTCTTTTTCCAGACTCAGTTCGT
ATATATAGACCTATTTTCAATTTAACGTCGGATTGTCAACTACTTGCCCCGTTTTAGAGCTAGAAATAGC
AAGTTAAAATAAGGCTAGTCCGTTATCAACTTGAAAAAGTGGCACCGAGTCGGTGCTTTTTTGCCTACCT
GGAGCCTGAGAGTTGTTCAATAAAATAAAAATGTTTCGTTTTTTTGCTTTCGCCAGTATTTATTATTTTT
CATCAATATGTATTCAATTTGGTATGTATTTAGTAATTGTAATATATAGACAATGGTTTTCCGTTGACGT
ACATACATCTGACGTGTGTTTATTTAGACATAATAGTTATGTTTTCACATCTTTTTAATGTTCGCTTAAT
GCGTATGCATTAATTAACATACTCGGTGGCCTCCCCACCACCAACTTTTTTGCACTGCAAAAAAACACGC
TTTTGCACGCGGGCCCATACATAGTACAAACTCTACGTTTCGTAGACTATTTTACATAAATAGTCTACAC
CGTTGTATACGCTCCAAATACACTACCACACATTGAACCTTTTTGCAGTGCAAAAAAGTACGTGTCGGCA
GTCACGTAGGCCGGCCTTATCGGGTCGCGTCCTGTCACGTACGAATCACATTATCGGACCGGACGAGTGT
TGTCTTATCGTGACAGGACGCCAGCTTCCTGTGTTGCTAACCGCAGCCGGACGCAACTCCTTATCGGAAC
AGGACGCGCCTCCATATCAGCCGCGCGTTATCTCATGCGCGTGACCGGACACGAGGCGCCCGTCCCGCTT
ATCGCGCCTATAAATACAGCCCGCAACGATCTGGTAAACACAGTTGAACAGCATCTGTTACAGCGACACA
ACATGAGCCGGTCCAACAACGCCAACGCGCCCACGCCATCCAACCGCCGCCGCAACCTGTCTCTGGTGGC
TAGCATGGTGAGCAAGGGCGAGGAGCTGTTCACCGGGGTGGTGCCCATCCTGGTCGAGCTGGACGGCGAC
GTAAACGGCCACAAGTTCAGCGTGTCCGGCGAGGGCGAGGGCGATGCCACCTACGGCAAGCTGACCCTGA
AGCTGATCTGCACCACCGGCAAGCTGCCCGTGCCCTGGCCCACCCTCGTGACCACCCTGGGCTACGGCCT
GCAGTGCTTCGCCCGCTACCCCGACCACATGAAGCAGCACGACTTCTTCAAGTCCGCCATGCCCGAAGGC
TACGTCCAGGAGCGCACCATCTTCTTCAAGGACGACGGCAACTACAAGACCCGCGCCGAGGTGAAGTTCG
AGGGCGACACCCTGGTGAACCGCATCGAGCTGAAGGGCATCGACTTCAAGGAGGACGGCAACATCCTGGG
GCACAAGCTGGAGTACAACTACAACAGCCACAACGTCTATATCACCGCCGACAAGCAGAAGAACGGCATC
AAGGCCAACTTCAAGATCCGCCACAACATCGAGGACGGCGGCGTGCAGCTCGCCGACCACTACCAGCAGA
ACACCCCCATCGGCGACGGCCCCGTGCTGCTGCCCGACAACCACTACCTGAGCTACCAGTCCAAGCTGAG
CAAAGACCCCAACGAGAAGCGCGATCACATGGTCCTGCTGGAGTTCGTGACCGCCGCCGGGATCACTCTC
GGCATGGACGAGCTGTACAAGTAAGCGCTGACTCTAGATCATAATCAGCCATACCACATTTGTAGAGGTT
TTACTTGCTTTAAAAAACCTCCCACACCTCCCCCTGAACCTGAAACATAAAATGAATGCAATTGTTGTTG
TTAACTTGTTTATTGCAGCTTATAATGGTTACAAATAAAGCAATAGCATCACAAATTTCACAAATAAAGC
ATTTTTTTCACTGCATTCTAGTTGTGGTTTGTCCAAACTCATCAATGTATCTTAAAGCTTCCTTAAGTTT
TTGCTCACCTGTGATTGCTCCTACTCAAATACAAAAACATCAAATTTTCTGTCAATAAAGCATATTTATT
TATATTTATTTTACAGGAAAGAATTCCTTTTAAAGTGTATTTTAACCTATAATGAAAAACGATTAAAAAA
AATACATAAAATAATTCGAAAATTTTTGAATAGCCCAGGTTGATAAAAATTCATTTCATACGTTTTATAA
CTTATGCCCCTAAGTATTTTTTGACCATAGTGTTTCAATTCTACATTAATTTTACAGAGTAGAATGAAAC
GCCACCTACTCAGCCAAGAGGCGAAAAGGTTAGCTCGCCAAGCAGAGAGGGCGCCAGTGCTCACTACTTT
TTATAATTCTCAACTTCTTTTTCCAGACTCAGTTCGTATATATAGACCTATTTTCAATTTAACGTCGGGC
GGCAGCGGCGGGAATGGGTTTTAGAGCTAGAAATAGCAAGTTAAAATAAGGCTAGTCCGTTATCAACTTG
AAAAAGTGGCACCGAGTCGGTGCTTTTTTGCCTACCTGGAGCCTGAGAGTTGTTCAATAAAATAAAAATG
TTTCGTTTTTTTGCTTTCGCCAGTATTTATTATTTTTCATCAATATGTATTCAATTTGGTATGTATTTAG
TAATTGTAATATATAGACAATGGTTTTCCGTTGACGTACATACATCTGACGTGTGTTTATTTAGACATAA
TAGTTATGTTTTCACATCTTTTTAATGTTCGCTTAATGCGTATGCATCTCGAGCCTATCTATGCAAATCT
CAGTGTGGGATGTAAGCCAAGTTGAGTACTTTTTCTTGAAATGATTAAAATTTCTTTTGCAATATGTCTA
TTTGCGGGACAATCTATAACAAAAAGTTTCGCTTTGTTTTTTTAAAACATCCTCATAAGCATCTGAAACA
GCTATTGAAGCTCTAAATCTGTCAAATATTGCCTGCTGTTTCTCACGCTTTTTCTCTCCAGAACTCCAAG
TCTCAAACAATTCTGAATTGGCCAACCTGAGGTTGTGACCTAAAAATGTATATTTTAGTGTTAGTTTTTA
TTGTTAATTTGTACACGTAAAGCGGCAATTAAAAGCACTCAACACAAACAAATCCAACTTGTGACGACCA
CAAACATATAGTACGAACCGCTCTCTTTCGATGCCATGACAACTTGTTTGATATAAACTTAGATTGGTGC
TTTATTTTTAATAATTTTAAACGGACTCTTTTTTCCGCAGAGTAGCTTTCGTGCACCCGTGATACCGAAC
AGCTGTTTTAACAGCCTATATATTTTAACAGATCGTGACTCAGATAAAATTTCTGTTACGTAACATTGAA
GTTTGATTTTAATATTAACGACTTTCAAAAAATGGATTTTTGCCCACAAAACGTGATCAGCCAGCCTAAA
GTGCACTCGCTGCAAATAGGACCGCACGCGTAATGTATTTTAGTATTTTCTACGAGTTAAATTAATTTTT
GTATTTGACGTTTCGGGATGTTTTTAAAAAAGGTAGTTGTTGTTGCGGCAGTACCCAGTAGCCTTCCAGC
GGCTCGAAACTGAACATTTGATCTCATCCTGAAAAGAAATATTGCTATGCTCATTTCTAAGAAAATGACC
AACCTCCATCTTGTGTCCTGCTTGGCAAGACTTTGCACCTGTTGCACCAAAAGTACATTATTTTCACTAC
GCTTGCTTGAATAGGAATTCTCATCGGCGCGCCTTTTTGCTCACCTGTGATTGCTCCTACTCAAATACAA
AAACATCAAATTTTCTGTCAATAAAGCATATTTATTTATATTTATTTTACAGGAAAGAATTCCTTTTAAA
GTGTATTTTAACCTATAATGAAAAACGATTAAAAAAAATACATAAAATAATTCGAAAATTTTTGAATAGC
CCAGGTTGATAAAAATTCATTTCATACGTTTTATAACTTATGCCCCTAAGTATTTTTTGACCATAGTGTT
TCAATTCTACATTAATTTTACAGAGTAGAATGAAACGCCACCTACTCAGCCAAGAGGCGAAAAGGTTAGC
TCGCCAAGCAGAGAGGGCGCCAGTGCTCACTACTTTTTATAATTCTCAACTTCTTTTTCCAGACTCAGTT
CGTATATATAGACCTATTTTCAATTTAACGTCGGCCTCGGGGTCTAAAGATGTGTTTTAGAGCTAGAAAT
AGCAAGTTAAAATAAGGCTAGTCCGTTATCAACTTGAAAAAGTGGCACCGAGTCGGTGCTTTTTTGCCTA
CCTGGAGCCTGAGAGTTGTTCAATAAAATAAAAATGTTTCGTTTTTTTGCTTTCGCCAGTATTTATTATT
TTTCATCAATATGTATTCAATTTGGTATGTATTTAGTAATTGTAATATATAGACAATGGTTTTCCGTTGA
CGTACATACATCTGACGTGTGTTTATTTAGACATAATAGTTATGTTTTCACATCTTTTTAATGTTCGCTT
AATGCGTATGCATCCTAGGCCGGCCGATCTCGGATCTGACAATGTTCAGTGCAGAGACTCGGCTACGCCT
CGTGGACTTTGAAGTTGACCAACAATGTTTATTCTTACCTCTAATAGTCCTCTGTGGCAAGGTCAAGATT
CTGTTAGAAGCCAATGAAGAACCTGGTTGTTCAATAACATTTTGTTCGTCTAATATTTCACTACCGCTTG
ACGTTGGCTGCACTTCATGTACCTCATCTATAAACGCTTCTTCTGTATCGCTCTGGACGTCATCTTCACT
TACGTGATCTGATATTTCACTGTCAGAATCCTCACCAACAAGCTCGTCATCGCTTTGCAGAAGAGCAGAG
AGGATATGCTCATCGTCTAAAGAACTACCCATTTTATTATATATTAGTCACGATATCTATAACAAGAAAA
TATATATATAATAAGTTATCACGTAAGTAGAACATGAAATAACAATATAATTATCGTATGAGTTAAATCT
TAAAAGTCACGTAAAAGATAATCATGCGTCATTTTGACTCACGCGGTCGTTATAGTTCAAAATCAGTGAC
ACTTACCGCATTGACAAGCACGCCTCACGGGAGCTCCAAGCGGCGACTGAGATGTCCTAAATGCACAGCG
ACGGATTCGCGCTATTTAGAAAGAGAGAGCAATATTTCAAGAATGCATGCGTCAATTTTACGCAGACTAT
CTTTCTAGGGTTAAAAAAGATTTGCGCTTTACTCGACCTAAACTTTAAACACGTCATAGAATCTTCGTTT
GACAAAAACCACATTGTGGCCAAGCTGTGTGACGCGACGCGCGCTAAAGAATGGCAAACCAAGTCGCGCG
AGCGTCGACTCTAGAGGATCCCCGGGTACCGAGCTCGAATTCGTAATCATGTCATAGCTGTTTCCTGTGT
GAAATTGTTATCCGCTCACAATTCCACACAACATACGAGCCGGAAGCATAAAGTGTAAAGCCTGGGGTGC
CTAATGAGTGAGCTAACTCACATTAATTGCGTTGCGCTCACTGCCCGCTTTCCAGTCGGGAAACCTGTCG
TGCCAGCTGCATTAATGAATCGGCCAACGCGCGGGGAGAGGCGGTTTGCGTATTGGGCGCTCTTCCGCTT
CCTCGCTCACTGACTCGCTGCGCTCGGTCGTTCGGCTGCGGCGAGCGGTATCAGCTCACTCAAAGGCGGT
AATACGGT
